>Addgene plasmid #141589 | TFORF0362 | addgene full sequence | sequence record 409098 | Addgene NGS Result
TTAATGTAGTCTTATGCAATACTCTTGTAGTCTTGCAACATGGTAACGATGAGTTAGCAACATGCCTTAC
AAGGAGAGAAAAAGCACCGTGCATGCCGATTGGTGGAAGTAAGGTGGTACGATCGTGCCTTATTAGGAAG
GCAACAGACGGGTCTGACATGGATTGGACGAACCACTGAATTGCCGCATTGCAGAGATATTGTATTTAAG
TGCCTAGCTCGATACATAAACGGGTCTCTCTGGTTAGACCAGATCTGAGCCTGGGAGCTCTCTGGCTAAC
TAGGGAACCCACTGCTTAAGCCTCAATAAAGCTTGCCTTGAGTGCTTCAAGTAGTGTGTGCCCGTCTGTT
GTGTGACTCTGGTAACTAGAGATCCCTCAGACCCTTTTAGTCAGTGTGGAAAATCTCTAGCAGTGGCGCC
CGAACAGGGACTTGAAAGCGAAAGGGAAACCAGAGGAGCTCTCTCGACGCAGGACTCGGCTTGCTGAAGC
GCGCACGGCAAGAGGCGAGGGGCGGCGACTGGTGAGTACGCCAAAAATTTTGACTAGCGGAGGCTAGAAG
GAGAGAGATGGGTGCGAGAGCGTCAGTATTAAGCGGGGGAGAATTAGATCGCGATGGGAAAAAATTCGGT
TAAGGCCAGGGGGAAAGAAAAAATATAAATTAAAACATATAGTATGGGCAAGCAGGGAGCTAGAACGATT
CGCAGTTAATCCTGGCCTGTTAGAAACATCAGAAGGCTGTAGACAAATACTGGGACAGCTACAACCATCC
CTTCAGACAGGATCAGAAGAACTTAGATCATTATATAATACAGTAGCAACCCTCTATTGTGTGCATCAAA
GGATAGAGATAAAAGACACCAAGGAAGCTTTAGACAAGATAGAGGAAGAGCAAAACAAAAGTAAGACCAC
CGCACAGCAAGCGGCCGCTGATCTTCAGACCTGGAGGAGGAGATATGAGGGACAATTGGAGAAGTGAATT
ATATAAATATAAAGTAGTAAAAATTGAACCATTAGGAGTAGCACCCACCAAGGCAAAGAGAAGAGTGGTG
CAGAGAGAAAAAAGAGCAGTGGGAATAGGAGCTTTGTTCCTTGGGTTCTTGGGAGCAGCAGGAAGCACTA
TGGGCGCAGCGTCAATGACGCTGACGGTACAGGCCAGACAATTATTGTCTGGTATAGTGCAGCAGCAGAA
CAATTTGCTGAGGGCTATTGAGGCGCAACAGCATCTGTTGCAACTCACAGTCTGGGGCATCAAGCAGCTC
CAGGCAAGAATCCTGGCTGTGGAAAGATACCTAAAGGATCAACAGCTCCTGGGGATTTGGGGTTGCTCTG
GAAAACTCATTTGCACCACTGCTGTGCCTTGGAATGCTAGTTGGAGTAATAAATCTCTGGAACAGATTTG
GAATCACACGACCTGGATGGAGTGGGACAGAGAAATTAACAATTACACAAGCTTAATACACTCCTTAATT
GAAGAATCGCAAAACCAGCAAGAAAAGAATGAACAAGAATTATTGGAATTAGATAAATGGGCAAGTTTGT
GGAATTGGTTTAACATAACAAATTGGCTGTGGTATATAAAATTATTCATAATGATAGTAGGAGGCTTGGT
AGGTTTAAGAATAGTTTTTGCTGTACTTTCTATAGTGAATAGAGTTAGGCAGGGATATTCACCATTATCG
TTTCAGACCCACCTCCCAACCCCGAGGGGACCCATGCATTGCATCTCAATTAGTCAGCAACCAGGTGTGG
AAAGTCCCCAGGCTCCCCAGCAGGCAGAAGTATGCAAAGCATGCGTCTCAATTAGTCAGCAACCATAGTC
CCGCCCCTAACTCCGCCCATCCCGCCCCTAACTCCGCCCAGTTCCGCCCATTCTCCGCCCCATGGCTGAC
TAATTTTTTTTATTTATGCAGAGGCCGAGGCCGCCTCGGCCTCTGAGCTATTCCAGAAGTAGTGAGGAGG
CTTTTTTGGAGGCCTAGGCTTTTGCAAAAAGCTTTCTAGAGGTACCACCGGAGCTTACCATGACCGAGTA
CAAGCCCACGGTGCGCCTCGCCACCCGCGACGACGTCCCCAGGGCCGTACGCACCCTCGCCGCCGCGTTC
GCCGACTACCCCGCCACGCGCCACACCGTCGATCCGGACCGCCACATCGAGCGGGTCACCGAGCTGCAAG
AACTCTTCCTCACGCGCGTCGGGCTCGACATCGGCAAGGTGTGGGTCGCGGACGACGGCGCCGCCGTGGC
GGTCTGGACCACGCCGGAGAGCGTCGAAGCGGGGGCGGTGTTCGCCGAGATCGGCCCGCGCATGGCCGAG
TTGAGCGGTTCCCGGCTGGCCGCGCAGCAACAGATGGAAGGCCTCCTGGCGCCGCACCGGCCCAAGGAGC
CCGCGTGGTTCCTGGCCACCGTCGGCGTCTCGCCCGACCACCAGGGCAAGGGTCTGGGCAGCGCCGTCGT
GCTCCCCGGAGTGGAGGCGGCCGAGCGCGCCGGGGTGCCCGCCTTCCTGGAGACCTCCGCGCCCCGCAAC
CTCCCCTTCTACGAGCGGCTCGGCTTCACCGTCACCGCCGACGTCGAGGTGCCCGAAGGACCGCGCACCT
GGTGCATGACCCGCAAGCCCGGTGCCAGTTAACGAATTCTAGATCTTGAGACAAATGGCAGTATTCATCC
ACAATTTTAAAAGAAAAGGGGGGATTGGGGGGTACAGTGCAGGGGAAAGAATAGTAGACATAATAGCAAC
AGACATACAAACTAAAGAATTACAAAAACAAATTACAAAAATTCAAAATTTTCGGGTTTATTACAGGGAC
AGCAGAGATCCACTTTGGCGCCGGCTCGAGGCCTGCAGGTGCAAAGATGGATAAAGTTTTAAACAGAGAG
GAATCTTTGCAGCTAATGGACCTTCTAGGTCTTGAAAGGAGTGGGAATTGGCTCCGGTGCCCGTCAGTGG
GCAGAGCGCACATCGCCCACAGTCCCCGAGAAGTTGGGGGGAGGGGTCGGCAATTGAACCGGTGCCTAGA
GAAGGTGGCGCGGGGTAAACTGGGAAAGTGATGTCGTGTACTGGCTCCGCCTTTTTCCCGAGGGTGGGGG
AGAACCGTATATAAGTGCAGTAGTCGCCGTGAACGTTCTTTTTCGCAACGGGTTTGCCGCCAGAACACAG
GTAAGTGCCGTGTGTGGTTCCCGCGGGCCTGGCCTCTTTACGGGTTATGGCCCTTGCGTGCCTTGAATTA
CTTCCACCTGGCTGCAGTACGTGATTCTTGATCCCGAGCTTCGGGTTGGAAGTGGGTGGGAGAGTTCGAG
GCCTTGCGCTTAAGGAGCCCCTTCGCCTCGTGCTTGAGTTGAGGCCTGGCCTGGGCGCTGGGGCCGCCGC
GTGCGAATCTGGTGGCACCTTCGCGCCTGTCTCGCTGCTTTCGATAAGTCTCTAGCCATTTAAAATTTTT
GATGACCTGCTGCGACGCTTTTTTTCTGGCAAGATAGTCTTGTAAATGCGGGCCAAGATCTGCACACTGG
TATTTCGGTTTTTGGGGCCGCGGGCGGCGACGGGGCCCGTGCGTCCCAGCGCACATGTTCGGCGAGGCGG
GGCCTGCGAGCGCGGCCACCGAGAATCGGACGGGGGTAGTCTCAAGCTGGCCGGCCTGCTCTGGTGCCTG
GCCTCGCGCCGCCGTGTATCGCCCCGCCCTGGGCGGCAAGGCTGGCCCGGTCGGCACCAGTTGCGTGAGC
GGAAAGATGGCCGCTTCCCGGCCCTGCTGCAGGGAGCTCAAAATGGAGGACGCGGCGCTCGGGAGAGCGG
GCGGGTGAGTCACCCACACAAAGGAAAAGGGCCTTTCCGTCCTCAGCCGTCGCTTCATGTGACTCCACGG
AGTACCGGGCGCCGTCCAGGCACCTCGATTAGTTCTCGAGCTTTTGGAGTACGTCGTCTTTAGGTTGGGG
GGAGGGGTTTTATGCGATGGAGTTTCCCCACACTGAGTGGGTGGAGACTGAAGTTAGGCCAGCTTGGCAC
TTGATGTAATTCTCCTTGGAATTTGCCCTTTTTGAGTTTGGATCTTGGTTCATTCTCAAGCCTCAGACAG
TGGTTCAAAGTTTTTTTCTTCCATTTCAGGTGTCGTGAGGCTAGCACCGCCACC
[312 nt withheld, positions 4115-4426]
CCCCAGGACTCGGGAAGCAGTGCCAATGAACAAGCCGTGCACCTGCATGTCCACTCCCAGACGATGGCCA
AGAGCAGAAACACAAGCTGGAGCCAGTGTCCTGGTTTGACAGCATGTTCAACGAGGGAACCCCAAGACGG
ACCCACACAGGTCCACCCACGCTGGGGGCTGTAGTAATGAACTAGTCCGTAACTTGAAAGTATTTCGATT
TCTTGGCTTTATATATCTTGTGGAAAGGACGAGTGCACAATGTGACAGCATCCCTAACGCGTTAAGTCGA
CAATCAACCTCTGGATTACAAAATTTGTGAAAGATTGACTGGTATTCTTAACTATGTTGCTCCTTTTACG
CTATGTGGATACGCTGCTTTAATGCCTTTGTATCATGCTATTGCTTCCCGTATGGCTTTCATTTTCTCCT
CCTTGTATAAATCCTGGTTGCTGTCTCTTTATGAGGAGTTGTGGCCCGTTGTCAGGCAACGTGGCGTGGT
GTGCACTGTGTTTGCTGACGCAACCCCCACTGGTTGGGGCATTGCCACCACCTGTCAGCTCCTTTCCGGG
ACTTTCGCTTTCCCCCTCCCTATTGCCACGGCGGAACTCATCGCCGCCTGCCTTGCCCGCTGCTGGACAG
GGGCTCGGCTGTTGGGCACTGACAATTCCGTGGTGTTGTCGGGGAAATCATCGTCCTTTCCTTGGCTGCT
CGCCTGTGTTGCCACCTGGATTCTGCGCGGGACGTCCTTCTGCTACGTCCCTTCGGCCCTCAATCCAGCG
GACCTTCCTTCCCGCGGCCTGCTGCCGGCTCTGCGGCCTCTTCCGCGTCTTCGCCTTCGCCCTCAGACGA
GTCGGATCTCCCTTTGGGCCGCCTCCCCGCGTCGACTTTAAGACCAATGACTTACAAGGCAGCTGTAGAT
CTTAGCCACTTTTTAAAAGAAAAGGGGGGACTGGAAGGGCTAATTCACTCCCAACGAAGACAAGATCTGC
TTTTTGCTTGTACTGGGTCTCTCTGGTTAGACCAGATCTGAGCCTGGGAGCTCTCTGGCTAACTAGGGAA
CCCACTGCTTAAGCCTCAATAAAGCTTGCCTTGAGTGCTTCAAGTAGTGTGTGCCCGTCTGTTGTGTGAC
TCTGGTAACTAGAGATCCCTCAGACCCTTTTAGTCAGTGTGGAAAATCTCTAGCAGTACGTATAGTAGTT
CATGTCATCTTATTATTCAGTATTTATAACTTGCAAAGAAATGAATATCAGAGAGTGAGAGGAACTTGTT
TATTGCAGCTTATAATGGTTACAAATAAAGCAATAGCATCACAAATTTCACAAATAAAGCATTTTTTTCA
CTGCATTCTAGTTGTGGTTTGTCCAAACTCATCAATGTATCTTATCATGTCTGGCTCTAGCTATCCCGCC
CCTAACTCCGCCCATCCCGCCCCTAACTCCGCCCAGTTCCGCCCATTCTCCGCCCCATGGCTGACTAATT
TTTTTTATTTATGCAGAGGCCGAGGCCGCCTCGGCCTCTGAGCTATTCCAGAAGTAGTGAGGAGGCTTTT
TTGGAGGCCTAGGGACGTACCCAATTCGCCCTATAGTGAGTCGTATTACGCGCGCTCACTGGCCGTCGTT
TTACAACGTCGTGACTGGGAAAACCCTGGCGTTACCCAACTTAATCGCCTTGCAGCACATCCCCCTTTCG
CCAGCTGGCGTAATAGCGAAGAGGCCCGCACCGATCGCCCTTCCCAACAGTTGCGCAGCCTGAATGGCGA
ATGGG
[124 nt withheld, positions 6182-6305]
C
[91 nt withheld, positions 6307-6397]
A
[49 nt withheld, positions 6399-6447]
CCTTTGACGTTGGAGTCCACGTTCTTT
[37 nt withheld, positions 6475-6511]
ACCCTATCTCGGTCTATTCTTTTGATTTATAAGGGATTTTGCCGATTTCGGCCTATTGGTTAAAAAATGA
GCTGATTTAACAAAAATTTAACGCGAATTTTAACAAAATATTAACGCTTACAATTTAGGTGGCACTTTTC
GGGGAAATGTGCGCGGAACCCCTATTTGTTTATTTTTCTAAATACATTCAAATATGTATCCGCTCATGAG
ACAATAACCCTGATAAATGCTTCAATAATATTGAAAAAGGAAGAGTATGAGTATTCAACATTTCCGTGTC
GCCCTTATTCCCTTTTTTGCGGCATTTTGCCTTCCTGTTTTTGCTCACCCAGAAACGCTGGTGAAAGTAA
AAGATGCTGAAGATCAGTTGGGTGCACGAGTGGGTTACATCGAACTGGATCTCAACAGCGGTAAGATCCT
TGAGAGTTTTCGCCCCGAAGAACGTTTTCCAATGATGAGCACTTTTAAAGTTCTGCTATGTGGCGCGGTA
TTATCCCGTATTGACGCCGGGCAAGAGCAACTCGGTCGCCGCATACACTATTCTCAGAATGACTTGGTTG
AGTACTCACCAGTCACAGAAAAGCATCTTACGGATGGCATGACAGTAAGAGAATTATGCAGTGCTGCCAT
AACCATGAGTGATAACACTGCGGCCAACTTACTTCTGACAACGATCGGAGGACCGAAGGAGCTAACCGCT
TTTTTGCACAACATGGGGGATCATGTAACTCGCCTTGATCGTTGGGAACCGGAGCTGAATGAAGCCATAC
CAAACGACGAGCGTGACACCACGATGCCTGTAGCAATGGCAACAACGTTGCGCAAACTATTAACTGGCGA
ACTACTTACTCTAGCTTCCCGGCAACAATTAATAGACTGGATGGAGGCGGATAAAGTTGCAGGACCACTT
CTGCGCTCGGCCCTTCCGGCTGGCTGGTTTATTGCTGATAAATCTGGAGCCGGTGAGCGTGGGTCTCGCG
GTATCATTGCAGCACTGGGGCCAGATGGTAAGCCCTCCCGTATCGTAGTTATCTACACGACGGGGAGTCA
GGCAACTATGGATGAACGAAATAGACAGATCGCTGAGATAGGTGCCTCACTGATTAAGCATTGGTAACTG
TCAGACCAAGTTTACTCATATATACTTTAGATTGATTTAAAACTTCATTTTTAATTTAAAAGGATCTAGG
TGAAGATCCTTTTTGATAATCTCATGACCAAAATCCCTTAACGTGAGTTTTCGTTCCACTGAGCGTCAGA
CCCCGTAGAAAAGATCAAAGGATCTTCTTGAGATCCTTTTTTTCTGCGCGTAATCTGCTGCTTGCAAACA
AAAAAACCACCGCTACCAGCGGTGGTTTGTTTGCCGGATCAAGAGCTACCAACTCTTTTTCCGAAGGTAA
CTGGCTTCAGCAGAGCGCAGATACCAAATACTGTTCTTCTAGTGTAGCCGTAGTTAGGCCACCACTTCAA
GAACTCTGTAGCACCGCCTACATACCTCGCTCTGCTAATCCTGTTACCAGTGGCTGCTGCCAGTGGCGAT
AAGTCGTGTCTTACCGGGTTGGACTCAAGACGATAGTTACCGGATAAGGCGCAGCGGTCGGGCTGAACGG
GGGGTTCGTGCACACAGCCCAGCTTGGAGCGAACGACCTACACCGAACTGAGATACCTACAGCGTGAGCT
ATGAGAAAGCGCCACGCTTCCCGAAGGGAGAAAGGCGGACAGGTATCCGGTAAGCGGCAGGGTCGGAACA
GGAGAGCGCACGAGGGAGCTTCCAGGGGGAAACGCCTGGTATCTTTATAGTCCTGTCGGGTTTCGCCACC
TCTGACTTGAGCGTCGATTTTTGTGATGCTCGTCAGGGGGGCGGAGCCTATGGAAAAACGCCAGCAACGC
GGCCTTTTTACGGTTCCTGGCCTTTTGCTGGCCTTTTGCTCACATGTTCTTTCCTGCGTTATCCCCTGAT
TCTGTGGATAACCGTATTACCGCCTTTGAGTGAGCTGATACCGCTCGCCGCAGCCGAACGACCGAGCGCA
GCGAGTCAGTGAGCGAGGAAGCGGAAGAGCGCCCAATACGCAAACCGCCTCTCCCCGCGCGTTGGCCGAT
TCATTAATGCAGCTGGCACGACAGGTTTCCCGACTGGAAAGCGGGCAGTGAGCGCAACGCAATTAATGTG
AGTTAGCTCACTCATTAGGCACCCCAGGCTTTACACTTTATGCTTCCGGCTCGTATGTTGTGTGGAATTG
TGAGCGGATAACAATTTCACACAGGAAACAGCTATGACCATGATTACGCCAAGCGCGCAATTAACCCTCA
CTAAAGGGAACAAAAGCTGGAGCTGCAAGC
Features (pLannotate 1.2.2; 31 found; start..end, strand, type, name):
      5..231     +  promoter       RSV promoter: Rous sarcoma virus enhancer/promoter
    232..412     +  LTR            5' LTR (truncated): truncated 5' long terminal repeat (LTR) from HIV-1
    459..584     +  misc_feature   HIV-1 Ψ: packaging signal of human immunodeficiency virus type 1
    568..931     +  CDS            HIV-1 gag (fragment): gag protein from human immunodeficiency virus 1; gag
   1077..1310    +  misc_feature   RRE: The Rev response element (RRE) of HIV-1 allows for Rev-dependent mRNA export from the nucleus to the cytoplasm.
   1687..1713    +  CDS            Rev (fragment): human immunodeficiency virus 1 (HIV-1) Rev protein; rev; enhances nuclear export of unspliced and incompletely spliced viral mRNAs
   1720..1743    +  promoter       SV40 promoter (fragment): SV40 early promoter
   1744..1815    +  promoter       SV40 promoter (fragment): SV40 enhancer and early promoter
   1839..1974    +  rep_origin     SV40 ori: SV40 origin of replication
   2020..2616    +  CDS            PuroR (fragment): puromycin N-acetyltransferase; pac from Streptomyces; confers resistance to puromycin
   2665..2782    +  misc_feature   cPPT/CTS: central polypurine tract and central termination sequence of HIV-1
   2847..2913    +  CDS            small t antigen (fragment): SV40 (simian virus 40) small t antigen
   2920..4098    +  promoter       EF-1α promoter: strong constitutive promoter for human elongation factor EF-1α
   4115..4468    +  CDS            ELOB (sequence partly withheld): ELOB_HUMAN - Also known as TCEB2. Experimental evidence at protein level: Swiss-Prot protein existence level 1. The elongin BC complex seems to be involved as an adapter protein in the proteasomal degradation of target proteins via different E3 ubiquitin ligase complexes, including the von Hippel-Lindau ubiquitination complex CBC(VHL). By binding to BC-box motifs it seems to link target recruitment subunits, like VHL and members of the SOCS box family, to Cullin/RBX1 modules that activate E2 ubiquitination enzymes. From Homo sapiens (Human).
   4613..4666    +  promoter       U6 promoter (fragment): RNA polymerase III promoter for human U6 snRNA
   4708..5296    +  misc_feature   WPRE: woodchuck hepatitis virus posttranscriptional regulatory element
   5347..5366    +  misc_feature   cPPT/CTS (fragment): central polypurine tract and central termination sequence of HIV-1
   5368..5601    +  LTR            3' LTR (ΔU3): self-inactivating 3' long terminal repeat (LTR) from HIV-1
   5679..5800    +  polyA_signal   SV40 poly(A) signal: SV40 polyadenylation signal
   5840..5975    +  rep_origin     SV40 ori: SV40 origin of replication
   5996..6014    -  promoter       T7 promoter: promoter for bacteriophage T7 RNA polymerase
   6022..6177    +  CDS            lacZα (fragment): LacZα fragment of β-galactosidase; lacZ fragment
   6182..6610    +  rep_origin     f1 ori (sequence partly withheld): f1 bacteriophage origin of replication; arrow indicates direction of (+) strand synthesis
   6663..6767    +  promoter       AmpR promoter: bla
   6768..7628    +  CDS            AmpR: β-lactamase; bla; confers resistance to ampicillin, carbenicillin, and related antibiotics
   7799..8387    +  rep_origin     ori: high-copy-number ColE1/pMB1/pBR322/pUC origin of replication
   8570..8662    +  CDS            lacI (fragment): lac repressor; lacI; The lac repressor binds to the lac operator to inhibit transcription in E. coli. This inhibition can be relieved by adding lactose or isopropyl-β-D-thiogalactopyranoside (IPTG).
   8675..8696    +  protein_bind   CAP binding site: CAP binding activates transcription in the presence of cAMP. E. coli catabolite activator protein
   8711..8741    +  promoter       lac promoter: promoter for the E. coli lac operon
   8749..8765    +  protein_bind   lac operator: The lac repressor binds to the lac operator to inhibit transcription in E. coli. This inhibition can be relieved by adding lactose or isopropyl-β-D-thiogalactopyranoside (IPTG). lac repressor encoded by lacI
   8810..8828    +  promoter       T3 promoter: promoter for bacteriophage T3 RNA polymerase
