[The description below was written by a language model from this plasmid's Addgene catalogue record and pLannotate feature annotations shown in this document.]
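Description:
TFORF0362 is a third-generation-style, self-inactivating lentiviral expression plasmid built on the pLX_TRC317 backbone from the Broad Institute Genetic Perturbation Platform. It carries the human TCEB2 open reading frame (current gene symbol ELOB, elongin B). It is propagated in E. coli through a high-copy ColE1/pUC-type origin with ampicillin selection (AmpR under its own bla promoter). The backbone also retains an f1 origin and remnants of a lac/lacZα cloning region flanked by T7 and T3 promoters. The depositor warns that the plasmid can recombine in bacteria, as LTR-containing vectors often do.

The viral cassette begins with an RSV promoter fused to a truncated HIV-1 5' LTR, which drives Tat-independent transcription of the genomic RNA in packaging cells. This is followed by the Ψ packaging signal with a gag fragment and the Rev response element for nuclear export. An SV40 early promoter/origin then drives the puromycin N-acetyltransferase gene, allowing selection of transduced mammalian cells. A cPPT/CTS element, which aids nuclear import of the provirus, lies upstream of the strong constitutive EF-1α promoter that expresses the ELOB coding sequence. Downstream, a WPRE enhances transcript stability and expression, and the ΔU3 3' LTR inactivates the LTR promoter after integration. An SV40 poly(A) signal lies beyond the LTR.

According to the record, the insert includes a unique 24-bp barcode, although the feature table does not annotate it. The annotated ELOB coding region is shorter than the stated insert size, so the barcode and flanking sequence presumably account for the remainder. The plasmid belongs to a barcoded transcription factor ORF collection for overexpression, in which barcodes identify each ORF in pooled screens such as directed differentiation studies.
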