Addgene plasmid #141589: TFORF0362
Purpose: Lentiviral vector for overexpressing the TCEB2 transcription factor ORF with a unique 24-bp barcode. Barcodes facilitate identification of transcription factors in pooled screens.
Depositing lab: Feng Zhang. Depositing organization: Broad Institute. Publication: A transcription factor atlas of directed differentiation. Joung J, Ma S, Tay T, Geiger-Schuller KR, Kirchgatterer PC, Verdine VK, Guo B, Arias-Garcia MA, Allen WE, Singh A, Kuksenko O, Abudayyeh OO, Gootenberg JS, Fu Z, Macrae RK, Buenrostro JD, Regev A, Zhang F. Cell. 2023 Jan 5;186(1):209-229.e26. doi: 10.1016/j.cell.2022.11.026. PubMed 36608654.
Backbone
  Vector backbone: pLX_TRC317
  Backbone manufacturer: Broad Institute Genetic Perturbation Platform
  Backbone size w/o insert (bp): 8264
  Vector type: Mammalian Expression, Lentiviral
  Selectable markers: Puromycin
Growth in bacteria
  Bacterial resistance: Ampicillin, 100 μg/mL
  Growth temperature: 37°C
  Growth strain: NEB Stable
  Copy number: High Copy
Gene/Insert
  Gene/Insert name: TCEB2
  Species: H. sapiens (human)
  Insert size (bp): 587
  Entrez Gene: ELOB (a.k.a. SIII, TCEB2)
  Promoter: EF1a
  Cloning method: Unknown
  Sequencing primers: 5′ GGGTGGAGACTGAAGTTAGGCCAG; 3′ CACATAGCGTAAAAGGAGCAACATAG
Terms and licenses: Academic/Nonprofit Terms; Industry Terms: Not Available to Industry
Depositor comments: NM_207013,ENST00000262306 . The transcription factor ORF portion of this plasmid was synthesized by Genewiz. Please test multiple small colonies in case of plasmid recombination. To make this collection available in a timely manner, a portion of this collection was not fully sequenced by Addgene. If an Addgene verified full plasmid sequence is not available, please contact us prior to placing an order to request the full sequence.
How to cite: TFORF0362 was a gift from Feng Zhang (Addgene plasmid # 141589 ; http://n2t.net/addgene:141589 ; RRID:Addgene_141589)
