>Addgene plasmid #141589 | TFORF0362 | depositor partial sequence | sequence record 276904 | Insert
ACCGCCACC
[312 nt withheld, positions 10-321]
CCCCAGGACTCGGGAAGCAGTGCCAATGAACAAGCCGTGCACCTGCATGTCCACTCCCAGACGATGGCCA
AGAGCAGAAACACAAGCTGGAGCCAGTGTCCTGGTTTGACAGCATGTTCAACGAGGGAACCCCAAGACGG
ACCCACACAGGTCCACCCACGCTGGGGGCTGTAGTAATGAACTAGTCCGTAACTTGAAAGTATTTCGATT
TCTTGGCTTTATATATCTTGTGGAAAGGACGAGTGCACAATGTGACAGCATCCCTA
