>Addgene plasmid #141589 | TFORF0362 | depositor partial sequence | sequence record 276905 | Barcode
GTGCACAATGTGACAGCATCCCTA
